>Addgene plasmid #53995 | mEmerald-ARP3-N-12 | depositor partial sequence | sequence record 84188 | insert sequence
GACGTCAGATCCGCTAGCAGCCACCATGGCG
[1233 nt withheld, positions 32-1264]
TTTGGAGTCATGTCGGCATCCGGCGGTAGCGGGGATCCACCGGTCGCCACCATGGTGAGCAAGGGCGAGG
AGCTGTTCACCGGGGTGGTGCCCATCCTGGTCGAGCTGGACGGCGACGTAAACGGCCACAAGTTCAGCGT
GTCCGGCGAGGGCGAGGGCGATGCCACCTACGGCAAGCTGACCCTGAAGTTCATCTGCACCACCGGCAAG
CTGCCCGTGCCCTGGCCCACCCTCGTGACCACCTTGACCTACGGCGTGCAGTGCTTCGCCCGCTACCCCG
ACCACATGAAGCAGCACGACTTCTTCAAGTCCGCCATGCCCGAAGGCTACGTCCAGGAGCGCACCATCTT
CTTCAAGGACGACGGCAACTACAAGACCCGCGCCGAGGTGAAGTTCGAGGGCGACACCCTGGTGAACCGC
ATCGAGCTGAAGGGCATCGACTTCAAGGAGGACGGCAACATCCTGGGGCACAAGCTGGAGTACAACTACA
ACAGCCACAAGGTCTATATCACCGCCGACAAGCAGAAGAACGGCATCAAGGTGAACTTCAAGACCCGCCA
CAACATCGAGGACGGCAGCGTGCAGCTCGCCGACCACTACCAGCAGAACACCCCCATCGGCGACGGCCCC
GTGCTGCTGCCCGACAACCACTACCTGAGCACCCAGTCCAAGCTGAGCAAAGACCCCAACGAGAAGCGCG
ATCACATGGTCCTGCTGGAGTTCGTGACCGCCGCCGGGATCACTCTCGGCATGGACGAGCTGTACAAGTA
AGCGGCCGCGACTCTAGATCATAAT
