>Addgene plasmid #53995 | mEmerald-ARP3-N-12 | addgene partial sequence | sequence record 90166 | EGFP-N 5'-CGTCGCCGTCCAGCTCGACCAG-3'
CCTTGCTCACCATGGTGGCGACCGGTGGATCCCCGCTACCGCCGGATGCCGACATGACTCCAAA
[802 nt withheld, positions 65-866]
