[The description below was written by a language model from this plasmid's Addgene catalogue record.]
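Description:
mEmerald-ARP3-N-12 is a mammalian expression plasmid built on the mEmerald-N1 backbone (about 4.75 kb without the insert), designed to produce a fluorescently labelled version of the human actin-related protein ARP3 (gene ACTR3). It is maintained in E. coli as a high-copy plasmid under kanamycin selection, and it carries a neomycin resistance marker so that transfected mammalian cells can be selected with G418. No feature table accompanies the record, so the replication origin and other backbone elements are not itemised, and the cloning method is listed as unknown.

The human ARP3 coding sequence is placed downstream of the CMV promoter, a strong constitutive promoter in most mammalian cell lines, and is fused in frame to mEmerald, which sits at the C terminus of ARP3 as supplied by the N1-type backbone. The "N-12" in the name probably refers to this fusion orientation and a 12-residue linker between the two proteins, although the record does not explicitly say so. The listed 3′ sequencing primer suggests that an SV40 polyadenylation signal terminates the transcript. mEmerald is a bright green GFP derivative, recorded here with an excitation maximum of 487 nm and an emission maximum of 509 nm.

The stated purpose is localization: the fusion acts as a live-cell imaging marker for ARP3. As ARP3 is a core subunit of the Arp2/3 complex that nucleates branched actin filaments, the construct is suited to visualising sites of Arp2/3 activity and actin network dynamics by fluorescence microscopy after transient transfection or in G418-selected stable lines.
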