Addgene plasmid #53995: mEmerald-ARP3-N-12
Purpose: Localization: Actin Related Protein, Excitation: 487, Emission: 509
Depositing lab: Michael Davidson. Depositing organization: Florida State University, Tallahassee.
Backbone
  Vector backbone: mEmerald-N1
  Backbone size w/o insert (bp): 4750
  Vector type: Mammalian Expression
  Selectable markers: Neomycin (select with G418)
Growth in bacteria
  Bacterial resistance: Kanamycin, 50 μg/mL
  Growth temperature: 37°C
  Growth strain: DH5alpha
  Copy number: High Copy
Gene/Insert
  Gene/Insert name: ARP3 (alt name: NM_005721)
  Species: H. sapiens (human)
  Entrez Gene: ACTR3 (a.k.a. ARP3)
  Promoter: CMV
  Tag / fusion protein: mEmerald (C terminal on backbone)
  Cloning method: Unknown
  Sequencing primers: 5′ CMV-F; 3′ SV40pA-R
Terms and licenses: Academic/Nonprofit Terms; Industry Terms
Depositor comments: . Excitation = 487; Emission = 509. Localization data: Actin Related Protein
How to cite: mEmerald-ARP3-N-12 was a gift from Michael Davidson (Addgene plasmid # 53995 ; http://n2t.net/addgene:53995 ; RRID:Addgene_53995)
